Addgene plasmid #88444: pDONR223-ZNF165
Purpose: Donor Vector containing ZNF165 transcription factor, part of the Human TFome Collection
Depositing lab: Marc Vidal. Depositing organization: Dana-Farber Cancer Institute. Publication: A comprehensive library of human transcription factors for cell fate engineering. Ng AHM, Khoshakhlagh P, Rojo Arias JE, Pasquini G, Wang K, Swiersy A, Shipman SL, Appleton E, Kiaee K, Kohman RE, Vernet A, Dysart M, Leeper K, Saylor W, Huang JY, Graveline A, Taipale J, Hill DE, Vidal M, Melero-Martin JM, Busskamp V, Church GM. Nat Biotechnol. 2021 Apr;39(4):510-519. doi: 10.1038/s41587-020-0742-6. Epub 2020 Nov 30. PubMed 33257861.
Backbone
  Vector backbone: pDONR223
  Backbone manufacturer: Invitrogen
  Backbone size w/o insert (bp): 3000
  Vector type: Gateway Donor Vector
Growth in bacteria
  Bacterial resistance: Spectinomycin, 50 μg/mL
  Growth temperature: 37°C
  Growth strain: DH5alpha
  Copy number: High Copy
Gene/Insert
  Gene/Insert name: ZNF165
  Species: H. sapiens (human)
  Insert size (bp): 1458
  Mutation: Last nucleotide of stop codon removed to allow for Gateway C-terminal fusions
  Entrez Gene: ZNF165 (a.k.a. CT53, LD65, ZSCAN7)
  Cloning method: Gateway Cloning
  Sequencing primers: 5′ M13F(-21); 3′ M13R
Terms and licenses: Academic/Nonprofit Terms; Industry Terms: Not Available to Industry
Depositor comments: Represents the ORFeome subset of the TFome
How to cite: pDONR223-ZNF165 was a gift from Marc Vidal (Addgene plasmid # 88444 ; http://n2t.net/addgene:88444 ; RRID:Addgene_88444)
