[The description below was written by a language model from this plasmid's Addgene catalogue record and pLannotate feature annotations shown in this document.]
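Description:
pDONR223-ZNF165 is a Gateway entry-type clone built on the Invitrogen pDONR223 donor backbone, carrying the open reading frame of the human zinc-finger transcription factor ZNF165 (also known as ZSCAN7, CT53 or LD65). It belongs to the ORFeome-derived subset of the Human TFome Collection, a library of human transcription factors assembled for cell fate engineering. The plasmid is maintained in E. coli at high copy from a ColE1/pUC-type origin and is selected with spectinomycin through the aadA (SmR) aminoglycoside adenylyltransferase gene. This gene sits downstream of a fragment of the class 1 integron Pc promoter and a short remnant of a gentamicin resistance gene.

The insert, recorded as 1,458 bp, lies between two attL recombination sites, so it can be transferred by an LR Clonase reaction into any compatible Gateway destination vector. The automated annotation labels the upstream site as attL3 and the downstream one as attL2, and it recognises only part of the insert (roughly 1.07 kb) as ZNF165 coding sequence. Both calls come from automated annotation of the full sequenced plasmid of 4,245 nt. The last nucleotide of the stop codon has been removed, so the ORF can read through into C-terminal tags or fusion partners supplied by the destination vector. The donor plasmid has no eukaryotic promoter and is not itself an expression construct. A T7 promoter lies just outside the attL2 site, oriented back toward the insert, and rrnB T1 and T2 terminators insulate the cassette from upstream transcription. Small lacI and lacZα fragments are backbone remnants. M13 forward and reverse primer sites are recorded for sequencing the insert.
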