Features (pLannotate 1.2.2; 12 found; start..end, strand, type, name):
      2..97      +  protein_bind   attL3: mutant version of attL; recombination site for the Gateway® LR reaction LR Clonase™
    100..1170    +  CDS            ZNF165 (fragment): ZN165_HUMAN - Also known as ZPF165, ZSCAN7. Experimental evidence at protein level: Swiss-Prot protein existence level 1. May be involved in transcriptional regulation. From Homo sapiens (Human).
   1556..1655    -  protein_bind   attL2: mutant version of attL; recombination site for the Gateway® LR reaction LR Clonase™
   1673..1691    -  promoter       T7 promoter: promoter for bacteriophage T7 RNA polymerase
   1881..1904    +  promoter       Pc promoter (fragment): intI1 (promoter lies within the coding sequence); class 1 integron promoter
   2080..2136    +  CDS            GmR (fragment): gentamycin acetyltransferase; aacC1; confers resistance to gentamycin
   2143..2934    +  CDS            SmR: aminoglycoside adenylyltransferase (Murphy, 1985); aadA; confers resistance to spectinomycin and streptomycin
   3027..3615    +  rep_origin     ori: high-copy-number ColE1/pMB1/pBR322/pUC origin of replication
   3798..3890    +  CDS            lacI (fragment): lac repressor; lacI; The lac repressor binds to the lac operator to inhibit transcription in E. coli. This inhibition can be relieved by adding lactose or isopropyl-β-D-thiogalactopyranoside (IPTG).
   3945..3972    -  terminator     rrnB T2 terminator: transcription terminator T2 from the E. coli rrnB gene
   4104..4147    +  terminator     rrnB T1 terminator: Escherichia coli rrnB; transcription terminator T1 from the E. coli rrnB gene
   4194..4230    -  CDS            lacZα (fragment): LacZα fragment of β-galactosidase; lacZ fragment
>Addgene plasmid #88444 | pDONR223-ZNF165 | addgene full sequence | sequence record 390534 | Addgene NGS Result
CAAATAATGATTTTATTTTGACTGATAGTGACCTGTTCGTTGCAACAAATTGATGAGCAATGCTTTTTTA
TAATGCCAACTTTGTACAAAAAAGTTGGCATGGCTACAGAACCAAAGAAAGCTGCAGCCCAGAACTCTCC
AGAGGATGAAGGACTTCTGATAGTGAAGATAGAAGAGGAAGAATTTATCCATGGGCAGGACACTTGCTTA
CAGAGAAGTGAACTCCTTAAGCAGGAGCTCTGCAGGCAGCTTTTTAGGCAGTTCTGCTACCAGGATTCTC
CTGGACCTCGCGAGGCACTGAGCCGCCTCCGGGAGCTCTGCTGTCAGTGGCTGAAGCCAGAGATCCATAC
CAAGGAACAGATTCTGGAACTGCTGGTGCTAGAGCAGTTCCTGACCATCCTGCCAGGAGATTTGCAGGCC
TGGGTACATGAACATTACCCAGAGAGTGGAGAGGAGGCAGTGACCATACTAGAAGATTTGGAGAGAGGCA
CTGATGAAGCAGTACTCCAGGTTCAAGCCCATGAACATGGACAAGAAATATTCCAGAAAAAAGTGTCACC
TCCTGGACCAGCACTTAATGTCAAGTTACAGCCAGTGGAGACCAAGGCCCATTTTGATTCATCAGAACCC
CAGCTCCTATGGGACTGTGATAATGAGAGTGAAAACAGTAGATCCATGCCAAAGCTGGAAATTTTTGAAA
AAATTGAATCACAGAGAATTATATCTGGAAGAATCTCAGGATACATATCAGAAGCGTCTGGTGAGTCTCA
AGACATCTGTAAGTCTGCAGGCAGGGTAAAGAGACAATGGGAAAAAGAATCAGGGGAGTCTCAGAGACTC
TCGTCTGCCCAGGATGAAGGTTTTGGTAAAATCCTCACCCACAAAAATACAGTCAGAGGTGAAATAATAA
GCCACGATGGATGTGAGAGGAGATTAAATCTGAACTCAAATGAATTCACACACCAGAAATCTTGTAAACA
TGGTACCTGTGACCAGAGCTTCAAATGGAACTCAGATTTTATTAACCATCAAATAATTTATGCTGGAGAA
AAAAATCACCAATATGGAAAATCTTTCAAGAGCCCAAAACTTGCTAAACATGCAGCAGTTTTCAGTGGAG
ATAAAACTCATCAGTGTAATGAATGTGGGAAAGCTTTCAGGCACAGCTCAAAACTTGCTAGGCATCAGAG
AATCCACACTGGAGAGAGATGCTATGAATGTAATGAATGTGGGAAAAGCTTTGCAGAGAGCTCAGATCTT
ACTAGACATCGGCGAATTCACACTGGGGAAAGACCCTTTGGTTGCAAAGAATGTGGGAGAGCATTCAACC
TGAACTCACATCTTATCAGGCATCAGAGAATTCACACCAGAGAGAAACCCTACGAGTGTAGTGAATGTGG
GAAAACCTTCCGAGTGAGCTCACATCTTATTCGACACTTTAGAATTCACACTGGAGAAAAACCCTATGAA
TGCAGTGAGTGTGGAAGAGCCTTCAGTCAGAGCTCAAACCTTAGTCAACACCAGAGAATTCACATGAGGG
AAAACCTATTAATGTACCCAACTTTCTTGTACAAAGTTGGCATTATAAGAAAGCATTGCTTATCAATTTG
TTGCAACGAACAGGTCACTATCAGTCAAAATAAAATCATTATTTGCCATCCAGCTGATATCCCCTATAGT
GAGTCGTATTACATGGTCATAGCTGTTTCCTGGCAGCTCTGGCCCGTGTCTCAAAATCTCTGATGTTACA
TTGCACAAGATAAAAATATATCATCATGCCTCCTCTAGACCAGCCAGGACAGAAATGCCTCGACTTCGCT
GCTACCCAAGGTTGCCGGGTGACGCACACCGTGGAAACGGATGAAGGCACGAACCCAGTGGACATAAGCC
TGTTCGGTTCGTAAGCTGTAATGCAAGTAGCGTATGCGCTCACGCAACTGGTCCAGAACCTTGACCGAAC
GCAGCGGTGGTAACGGCGCAGTGGCGGTTTTCATGGCTTGTTATGACTGTTTTTTTGGGGTACAGTCTAT
GCCTCGGGCATCCAAGCAGCAAGCGCGTTACGCCGTGGGTCGATGTTTGATGTTATGGAGCAGCAACGAT
GTTACGCAGCAGGGCAGTCGCCCTAAAACAAAGTTAAACATTATGAGGGAAGCGGTGATCGCCGAAGTAT
CGACTCAACTATCAGAGGTAGTTGGCGTCATCGAGCGCCATCTCGAACCGACGTTGCTGGCCGTACATTT
GTACGGCTCCGCAGTGGATGGCGGCCTGAAGCCACACAGTGATATTGATTTGCTGGTTACGGTGACCGTA
AGGCTTGATGAAACAACGCGGCGAGCTTTGATCAACGACCTTTTGGAAACTTCGGCTTCCCCTGGAGAGA
GCGAGATTCTCCGCGCTGTAGAAGTCACCATTGTTGTGCACGACGACATCATTCCGTGGCGTTATCCAGC
TAAGCGCGAACTGCAATTTGGAGAATGGCAGCGCAATGACATTCTTGCAGGTATCTTCGAGCCAGCCACG
ATCGACATTGATCTGGCTATCTTGCTGACAAAAGCAAGAGAACATAGCGTTGCCTTGGTAGGTCCAGCGG
CGGAGGAACTCTTTGATCCGGTTCCTGAACAGGATCTATTTGAGGCGCTAAATGAAACCTTAACGCTATG
GAACTCGCCGCCCGACTGGGCTGGCGATGAGCGAAATGTAGTGCTTACGTTGTCCCGCATTTGGTACAGC
GCAGTAACCGGCAAAATCGCGCCGAAGGATGTCGCTGCCGACTGGGCAATGGAGCGCCTGCCGGCCCAGT
ATCAGCCCGTCATACTTGAAGCTAGACAGGCTTATCTTGGACAAGAAGAAGATCGCTTGGCCTCGCGCGC
AGATCAGTTGGAAGAATTTGTCCACTACGTGAAAGGCGAGATCACCAAGGTAGTCGGCAAATAACCCTCG
AGCCACCCATGACCAAAATCCCTTAACGTGAGTTACGCGTCGTTCCACTGAGCGTCAGACCCCGTAGAAA
AGATCAAAGGATCTTCTTGAGATCCTTTTTTTCTGCGCGTAATCTGCTGCTTGCAAACAAAAAAACCACC
GCTACCAGCGGTGGTTTGTTTGCCGGATCAAGAGCTACCAACTCTTTTTCCGAAGGTAACTGGCTTCAGC
AGAGCGCAGATACCAAATACTGTTCTTCTAGTGTAGCCGTAGTTAGGCCACCACTTCAAGAACTCTGTAG
CACCGCCTACATACCTCGCTCTGCTAATCCTGTTACCAGTGGCTGCTGCCAGTGGCGATAAGTCGTGTCT
TACCGGGTTGGACTCAAGACGATAGTTACCGGATAAGGCGCAGCGGTCGGGCTGAACGGGGGGTTCGTGC
ACACAGCCCAGCTTGGAGCGAACGACCTACACCGAACTGAGATACCTACAGCGTGAGCTATGAGAAAGCG
CCACGCTTCCCGAAGGGAGAAAGGCGGACAGGTATCCGGTAAGCGGCAGGGTCGGAACAGGAGAGCGCAC
GAGGGAGCTTCCAGGGGGAAACGCCTGGTATCTTTATAGTCCTGTCGGGTTTCGCCACCTCTGACTTGAG
CGTCGATTTTTGTGATGCTCGTCAGGGGGGCGGAGCCTATGGAAAAACGCCAGCAACGCGGCCTTTTTAC
GGTTCCTGGCCTTTTGCTGGCCTTTTGCTCACATGTTCTTTCCTGCGTTATCCCCTGATTCTGTGGATAA
CCGTATTACCGCCTTTGAGTGAGCTGATACCGCTCGCCGCAGCCGAACGACCGAGCGCAGCGAGTCAGTG
AGCGAGGAAGCGGAAGAGCGCCCAATACGCAAACCGCCTCTCCCCGCGCGTTGGCCGATTCATTAATGCA
GCTGGCACGACAGGTTTCCCGACTGGAAAGCGGGCAGTGAGCGCAACGCAATTAATACGCGTACCGCTAG
CCAGGAAGAGTTTGTAGAAACGCAAAAAGGCCATCCGTCAGGATGGCCTTCTGCTTAGTTTGATGCCTGG
CAGTTTATGGCGGGCGTCCTGCCCGCCACCCTCCGGGCCGTTGCTTCACAACGTTCAAATCCGCTCCCGG
CGGATTTGTCCTACTCAGGAGAGCGTTCACCGACAAACAACAGATAAAACGAAAGGCCCAGTCTTCCGAC
TGAGCCTTTCGTTTTATTTGATGCCTGGCAGTTCCCTACTCTCGCGTTAACGCTAGCATGGATGTTTTCC
CAGTCACGACGTTGTAAAACGACGGCCAGTCTTAAGCTCGGGCCC
