>Addgene plasmid #88444 | pDONR223-ZNF165 | depositor partial sequence | sequence record 172048 | insert
ATGGCTACAGAACCAAAGAAAGCTGCAGCCCAGAACTCTCCAGAGGATGAAGGACTTCTGATAGTGAAGA
TAGAAGAGGAAGAATTTATCCATGGGCAGGACACTTGCTTACAGAGAAGTGAACTCCTTAAGCAGGAGCT
CTGCAGGCAGCTTTTTAGGCAGTTCTGCTACCAGGATTCTCCTGGACCTCGCGAGGCACTGAGCCGCCTC
CGGGAGCTCTGCTGTCAGTGGCTGAAGCCAGAGATCCATACCAAGGAACAGATTCTGGAACTGCTGGTGC
TAGAGCAGTTCCTGACCATCCTGCCAGGAGATTTGCAGGCCTGGGTACATGAACATTACCCAGAGAGTGG
AGAGGAGGCAGTGACCATACTAGAAGATTTGGAGAGAGGCACTGATGAAGCAGTACTCCAGGTTCAAGCC
CATGAACATGGACAAGAAATATTCCAGAAAAAAGTGTCACCTCCTGGACCAGCACTTAATGTCAAGTTAC
AGCCAGTGGAGACCAAGGCCCATTTTGATTCATCAGAACCCCAGCTCCTATGGGACTGTGATAATGAGAG
TGAAAACAGTAGATCCATGCCAAAGCTGGAAATTTTTGAAAAAATTGAATCACAGAGAATTATATCTGGA
AGAATCTCAGGATACATATCAGAAGCGTCTGGTGAGTCTCAAGACATCTGTAAGTCTGCAGGCAGGGTAA
AGAGACAATGGGAAAAAGAATCAGGGGAGTCTCAGAGACTCTCGTCTGCCCAGGATGAAGGTTTTGGTAA
AATCCTCACCCACAAAAATACAGTCAGAGGTGAAATAATAAGCCACGATGGATGTGAGAGGAGATTAAAT
CTGAACTCAAATGAATTCACACACCAGAAATCTTGTAAACATGGTACCTGTGACCAGAGCTTCAAATGGA
ACTCAGATTTTATTAACCATCAAATAATTTATGCTGGAGAAAAAAATCACCAATATGGAAAATCTTTCAA
GAGCCCAAAACTTGCTAAACATGCAGCAGTTTTCAGTGGAGATAAAACTCATCAGTGTAATGAATGTGGG
AAAGCTTTCAGGCACAGCTCAAAACTTGCTAGGCATCAGAGAATCCACACTGGAGAGAGATGCTATGAAT
GTAATGAATGTGGGAAAAGCTTTGCAGAGAGCTCAGATCTTACTAGACATCGGCGAATTCACACTGGGGA
AAGACCCTTTGGTTGCAAAGAATGTGGGAGAGCATTCAACCTGAACTCACATCTTATCAGGCATCAGAGA
ATTCACACCAGAGAGAAACCCTACGAGTGTAGTGAATGTGGGAAAACCTTCCGAGTGAGCTCACATCTTA
TTCGACACTTTAGAATTCACACTGGAGAAAAACCCTATGAATGCAGTGAGTGTGGAAGAGCCTTCAGTCA
GAGCTCAAACCTTAGTCAACACCAGAGAATTCACATGAGGGAAAACCTATTAATGTAA
